>Addgene plasmid #26683 | pCMVTNT-T7-KPNA7 | addgene full sequence | sequence record 232285 | Addgene NGS Result
GATCTTCAATATTGGCCATTAGCCATATTATTCATTGGTTATATAGCATAAATCAATATTGGCTATTGGC
CATTGCATACGTTGTATCTATATCATAATATGTACATTTATATTGGCTCATGTCCAATATGACCGCCATG
TTGGCATTGATTATTGACTAGTTATTAATAGTAATCAATTACGGGGTCATTAGTTCATAGCCCATATATG
GAGTTCCGCGTTACATAACTTACGGTAAATGGCCCGCCTGGCTGACCGCCCAACGACCCCCGCCCATTGA
CGTCAATAATGACGTATGTTCCCATAGTAACGCCAATAGGGACTTTCCATTGACGTCAATGGGTGGAGTA
TTTACGGTAAACTGCCCACTTGGCAGTACATCAAGTGTATCATATGCCAAGTCCGCCCCCTATTGACGTC
AATGACGGTAAATGGCCCGCCTGGCATTATGCCCAGTACATGACCTTACGGGACTTTCCTACTTGGCAGT
ACATCTACGTATTAGTCATCGCTATTACCATGGTGATGCGGTTTTGGCAGTACACCAATGGGCGTGGATA
GCGGTTTGACTCACGGGGATTTCCAAGTCTCCACCCCATTGACGTCAATGGGAGTTTGTTTTGGCACCAA
AATCAACGGGACTTTCCAAAATGTCGTAATAACCCCGCCCCGTTGACGCAAATGGGCGGTAGGCGTGTAC
GGTGGGAGGTCTATATAAGCAGAGCTCGTTTAGTGAACCGTCAGATCACTAGAAGCTTTATTGCGGTAGT
TTATCACAGTTAAATTGCTAACGCAGTCAGTGCTTCTGACACAACAGTCTCGAACTTAAGCTGCAGAAGT
TGGTCGTGAGGCACTGGGCAGGTAAGTATCAAGGTTACAAGACAGGTTTAAGGAGACCAATAGAAACTGG
GCTTGTCGAGACAGAGAAGACTCTTGCGTTTCTGATAGGCACCTATTGGTCTTACTGACATCCACTTTGC
CTTTCTCTCCACAGGTGTCCACTCCCAGTTCAATTACAGCTCTTAAGGCTAGAGTACTTAATACGACTCA
CTATAGGCTAGCATTTAGGTGACACTATAGAATACAAGCTACTTGTTCTTTTTGCACTCGAGCCACCATG
GCCAGCATGACCGGCGGCCAGCAGATGGGCGAATTCCCGACCTTAGATGCTCCAGAAGAGAGGCGGAGAA
AATTTAAGTACCGAGGCAAAGATGTGTCTCTGAGGCGACAGCAGAGGATGGCGGTCAGTCTGGAGCTCCG
AAAGGCCAAGAAAGATGAACAGACCTTAAAGAGAAGGAATATCACGAGCTTCTGCCCTGACACACCTTCT
GAAAAAACAGCCAAAGGGGTGGCGGTCAGCCTCACTCTGGGTGAAATAATCAAAGGTGTGAATAGCTCAG
ATCCAGTCCTATGTTTCCAGGCCACCCAGACAGCCAGGAAAATGCTATCCCAGGAAAAGAACCCCCCTCT
GAAACTGGTCATTGAAGCGGGCCTCATTCCCAGGATGGTGGAGTTCCTGAAGTCATCACTTTACCCCTGC
TTGCAGTTTGAGGCTGCCTGGGCCCTGACCAACATCGCTTCAGGGACTTCGGAGCAGACTCGTGCCGTGG
TAGAAGGGGGAGCCATCCAGCCCTTGATTGAGCTCCTGTCTTCCTCCAACGTGGCTGTGTGTGAACAGGC
AGTGTGGGCTCTTGGTAATATAGCCGGTGATGGCCCAGAGTTCAGAGATAACGTCATCACAAGCAATGCC
ATCCCACATCTCCTAGCCTTGATTTCACCCACCCTGCCGATCACATTTCTGCGGAACATCACGTGGACCT
TGTCGAATCTGTGCCGAAACAAGAACCCATACCCTTGCGACACTGCGGTGAAGCAGATACTGCCGGCCCT
CCTTCACCTCCTGCAGCACCAGGACAGTGAGGTTCTCTCGGATGCCTGCTGGGCACTGTCCTACCTCACC
GACGGCTCCAACAAGCGCATCGGCCAAGTGGTTAACACGGGGGTCCTGCCCAGGCTGGTAGTGCTCATGA
CCAGCTCAGAACTCAATGTCTTGACTCCTTCTCTCCGCACCGTGGGGAACATTGTCACAGGCACAGATGA
GCAGACGCAGATGGCCATTGATGCGGGTATGCTGAACGTGCTCCCCCAGCTCCTGCAACACAACAAGCCC
TCCATCCAGAAGGAGGCAGCCTGGGCCCTGAGCAACGTAGCAGCGGGGCCTTGTCACCACATCCAGCAGC
TGCTTGCCTACGACGTCTTGCCTCCCTTGGTGGCTCTGCTAAAAAACGGAGAATTTAAAGTCCAGAAAGA
GGCTGTCTGGATGGTGGCGAACTTTGCAACAGGGGCCACCATGGATCAGCTGATCCAGCTCGTCCACTCT
GGGGTCCTGGAGCCACTGGTGAATCTGCTCACTGCCCCAGATGTTAAAATTGTCCTCATCATCCTTGATG
TCATCTCTTGCATCCTCCAGGCGGCAGAGAAACGGTCTGAGAAGGAAAACCTGTGTCTTCTGATAGAAGA
ACTTGGTGGGATCGATAGAATTGAGGCTTTACAGCTGCATGAGAACCGTCAAATTGGCCAGTCGGCTTTG
AACATCATCGAGAAGCACTTTGGTGAGGAAGAAGATGAGAGCCAAACTTTACTGAGCCAAGTCATAGACC
AAGATTATGAATTTATAGATTATGAATGCTTAGCAAAAAAATAGCTCGACCCGGGCGGCCGCTTCGAGCA
GACATGATAAGATACATTGATGAGTTTGGACAAACCACAACTAGAATGCAGTGAAAAAAATGCTTTATTT
GTGAAATTTGTGATGCTATTGCTTTATTTGTAACCATTATAAGCTGCAATAAACAAGTTAACAACAACAA
TTGCATTCATTTTATGTTTCAGGTTCAGGGGGAGATGTGGGAGGTTTTTTAAAGCAAGTAAAACCTCTAC
AAATGTGGTAAAATCGATAAGGATCCGGGCTGGCGTAATAGCGAAGAGGCCCGCACCGATCGCCCTTCCC
AACAGTTGCGCAGCCTGAATGGCGAATGG
[124 nt withheld, positions 3040-3163]
C
[91 nt withheld, positions 3165-3255]
A
[49 nt withheld, positions 3257-3305]
CCTTTGACGTTGGAGTCCACGTTCTTT
[37 nt withheld, positions 3333-3369]
ACCCTATCTCGGTCTATTCTTTTGATTTATAAGGGATTTTGCCGATTTCGGCCTATTGGTTAAAAAATGA
GCTGATTTAACAAAAATTTAACGCGAATTTTAACAAAATATTAACGCTTACAATTTCCTGATGCGGTATT
TTCTCCTTACGCATCTGTGCGGTATTTCACACCGCATATGGTGCACTCTCAGTACAATCTGCTCTGATGC
CGCATAGTTAAGCCAGCCCCGACACCCGCCAACACCCGCTGACGCGCCCTGACGGGCTTGTCTGCTCCCG
GCATCCGCTTACAGACAAGCTGTGACCGTCTCCGGGAGCTGCATGTGTCAGAGGTTTTCACCGTCATCAC
CGAAACGCGCGAGACGAAAGGGCCTCGTGATACGCCTATTTTTATAGGTTAATGTCATGATAATAATGGT
TTCTTAGACGTCAGGTGGCACTTTTCGGGGAAATGTGCGCGGAACCCCTATTTGTTTATTTTTCTAAATA
CATTCAAATATGTATCCGCTCATGAGACAATAACCCTGATAAATGCTTCAATAATATTGAAAAAGGAAGA
GTATGAGTATTCAACATTTCCGTGTCGCCCTTATTCCCTTTTTTGCGGCATTTTGCCTTCCTGTTTTTGC
TCACCCAGAAACGCTGGTGAAAGTAAAAGATGCTGAAGATCAGTTGGGTGCACGAGTGGGTTACATCGAA
CTGGATCTCAACAGCGGTAAGATCCTTGAGAGTTTTCGCCCCGAAGAACGTTTTCCAATGATGAGCACTT
TTAAAGTTCTGCTATGTGGCGCGGTATTATCCCGTATTGACGCCGGGCAAGAGCAACTCGGTCGCCGCAT
ACACTATTCTCAGAATGACTTGGTTGAGTACTCACCAGTCACAGAAAAGCATCTTACGGATGGCATGACA
GTAAGAGAATTATGCAGTGCTGCCATAACCATGAGTGATAACACTGCGGCCAACTTACTTCTGACAACGA
TCGGAGGACCGAAGGAGCTAACCGCTTTTTTGCACAACATGGGGGATCATGTAACTCGCCTTGATCGTTG
GGAACCGGAGCTGAATGAAGCCATACCAAACGACGAGCGTGACACCACGATGCCTGTAGCAATGGCAACA
ACGTTGCGCAAACTATTAACTGGCGAACTACTTACTCTAGCTTCCCGGCAACAATTAATAGACTGGATGG
AGGCGGATAAAGTTGCAGGACCACTTCTGCGCTCGGCCCTTCCGGCTGGCTGGTTTATTGCTGATAAATC
TGGAGCCGGTGAGCGTGGGTCTCGCGGTATCATTGCAGCACTGGGGCCAGATGGTAAGCCCTCCCGTATC
GTAGTTATCTACACGACGGGGAGTCAGGCAACTATGGATGAACGAAATAGACAGATCGCTGAGATAGGTG
CCTCACTGATTAAGCATTGGTAACTGTCAGACCAAGTTTACTCATATATACTTTAGATTGATTTAAAACT
TCATTTTTAATTTAAAAGGATCTAGGTGAAGATCCTTTTTGATAATCTCATGACCAAAATCCCTTAACGT
GAGTTTTCGTTCCACTGAGCGTCAGACCCCGTAGAAAAGATCAAAGGATCTTCTTGAGATCCTTTTTTTC
TGCGCGTAATCTGCTGCTTGCAAACAAAAAAACCACCGCTACCAGCGGTGGTTTGTTTGCCGGATCAAGA
GCTACCAACTCTTTTTCCGAAGGTAACTGGCTTCAGCAGAGCGCAGATACCAAATACTGTTCTTCTAGTG
TAGCCGTAGTTAGGCCACCACTTCAAGAACTCTGTAGCACCGCCTACATACCTCGCTCTGCTAATCCTGT
TACCAGTGGCTGCTGCCAGTGGCGATAAGTCGTGTCTTACCGGGTTGGACTCAAGACGATAGTTACCGGA
TAAGGCGCAGCGGTCGGGCTGAACGGGGGGTTCGTGCACACAGCCCAGCTTGGAGCGAACGACCTACACC
GAACTGAGATACCTACAGCGTGAGCTATGAGAAAGCGCCACGCTTCCCGAAGGGAGAAAGGCGGACAGGT
ATCCGGTAAGCGGCAGGGTCGGAACAGGAGAGCGCACGAGGGAGCTTCCAGGGGGAAACGCCTGGTATCT
TTATAGTCCTGTCGGGTTTCGCCACCTCTGACTTGAGCGTCGATTTTTGTGATGCTCGTCAGGGGGGCGG
AGCCTATGGAAAAACGCCAGCAACGCGGCCTTTTTACGGTTCCTGGCCTTTTGCTGGCCTTTTGCTCACA
TGGCTCGACA
Features (pLannotate 1.2.2; 15 found; start..end, strand, type, name):
    145..522     +  enhancer       CMV enhancer: human cytomegalovirus immediate early enhancer
    524..723     +  promoter       CMV promoter: human cytomegalovirus (CMV) immediate early promoter
    862..994     +  intron         chimeric intron: chimera between introns from human β-globin and immunoglobulin heavy chain genes
   1039..1057    +  promoter       T7 promoter: promoter for bacteriophage T7 RNA polymerase
   1063..1081    +  promoter       SP6 promoter: promoter for bacteriophage SP6 RNA polymerase
   1157..2701    +  CDS            KPNA7: IMA8_HUMAN - Experimental evidence at protein level: Swiss-Prot protein existence level 1. Functions in nuclear protein import. From Homo sapiens (Human).
   2738..2859    -  polyA_signal   SV40 poly(A) signal: SV40 polyadenylation signal
   2882..2950    -  CDS            large T antigen (fragment): large T antigen from SV40 (simian virus 40)
   2969..3036    +  CDS            lacZα (fragment): LacZα fragment of β-galactosidase; lacZ fragment
   3040..3468    +  rep_origin     f1 ori (sequence partly withheld): f1 bacteriophage origin of replication; arrow indicates direction of (+) strand synthesis
   3496..3595    -  misc_feature   bom (fragment): basis of mobility region from pBR322
   3697..3732    -  CDS            rop (fragment): Rop protein, which maintains plasmids at low copy number; rop
   3827..3931    +  promoter       AmpR promoter: bla
   3932..4792    +  CDS            AmpR: β-lactamase; bla; confers resistance to ampicillin, carbenicillin, and related antibiotics
   4963..5551    +  rep_origin     ori: high-copy-number ColE1/pMB1/pBR322/pUC origin of replication
