[The description below was written by a language model from this plasmid's Addgene catalogue record and pLannotate feature annotations shown in this document.]
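Description:
pCMVTNT-T7-KPNA7 is a mammalian expression plasmid built on Promega's pCMVTNT backbone and carrying the human karyopherin alpha 7 coding sequence (KPNA7, also called importin alpha 8), a divergent member of the importin alpha family of nuclear import receptors. It is propagated in E. coli as a high-copy plasmid through a ColE1/pUC-type origin and selected with ampicillin via the β-lactamase gene. An f1 origin is also present, which in principle permits single-stranded DNA production. The short annotated fragments of lacZα, bom, rop and SV40 large T antigen are backbone remnants rather than functional elements.

The KPNA7 insert was cloned between EcoRI and KpnI sites, both preserved, and sits downstream of the human CMV immediate-early enhancer and promoter followed by a chimeric β-globin/immunoglobulin intron, which generally improves transcript processing and expression in mammalian cells. An SV40 polyadenylation signal lies downstream of the open reading frame, although the annotation places it on the opposite strand. Bacteriophage T7 and SP6 promoters lie between the intron and the insert, so the same plasmid can serve as a template for in vitro transcription and coupled transcription/translation as well as for transfection. The catalogue entry lists an N-terminal T7 epitope tag supplied by the backbone. The feature table does not annotate this tag separately, though there is unannotated sequence between the phage promoters and the start of the KPNA7 match where it would lie. The construct is suited to producing tagged KPNA7 in cultured cells or cell-free lysates for detection, binding and nuclear import studies.
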