Addgene plasmid #26683: pCMVTNT-T7-KPNA7
Depositing lab: Bryce Paschal. Depositing organization: University of Virginia. Publication: Karyopherin alpha7 (KPNA7), a divergent member of the importin alpha family of nuclear import receptors. Kelley JB, Talley AM, Spencer A, Gioeli D, Paschal BM. BMC Cell Biol. 2010 Aug 11;11:63. doi: 10.1186/1471-2121-11-63. PubMed 20701745.
Backbone
  Vector backbone: pCMVTNT
  Backbone manufacturer: Promega
  Backbone size w/o insert (bp): 4050
  Vector type: Mammalian Expression
Growth in bacteria
  Bacterial resistance: Ampicillin, 100 μg/mL
  Growth temperature: 37°C
  Growth strain: DH5alpha
  Copy number: High Copy
Gene/Insert
  Gene/Insert name: Karyopherin Alpha 7 (alt names: KPNA 7; Importin Alpha 8)
  Species: H. sapiens (human)
  Insert size (bp): 1689
  GenBank ID: NM_001145715
  Entrez Gene: KPNA7 (a.k.a. IPOA8)
  Tag / fusion protein: T7 (N terminal on backbone)
  Cloning method: Restriction Enzyme; 5′ cloning site EcoRI (not destroyed); 3′ cloning site KpnI (not destroyed)
  Sequencing primers: 5′ T7; 3′ SV40 late poly A
Terms and licenses: Academic/Nonprofit Terms; Industry Terms: Not Available to Industry
How to cite: pCMVTNT-T7-KPNA7 was a gift from Bryce Paschal (Addgene plasmid # 26683 ; http://n2t.net/addgene:26683 ; RRID:Addgene_26683)
