>Addgene plasmid #26683 | pCMVTNT-T7-KPNA7 | addgene partial sequence | sequence record 32920 | 26683 with T7
TGTTCTTTTTGCACTCGAGCCACCATGGCCAGCATGACCGGCGGCCAGCAGATGGGCGAATTCCCGACCT
TAGATGCTCCAGAAGAGAGGCGGAGAAAATTTAAGTACCGAGGCAAAGATGTGTCTCTGAGGCGACAGCA
GAGGATGGCGGTCAGTCTGGAGCTCCGAAAGGCCAAGAAAGATGAACAGACCTTAAAGAGAAGGAATATC
ACGAGCTTCTGCCCTGACACACCTTCTGAAAAAACAGCCAAAGGGGTGGCGGTCAGCCTCACTCTGGGTG
AAATAATCAAAGGTGTGAATAGCTCAGATCCAGTCCTATGTTTCCAGGCCACCCAGACAGCCAGGAAAAT
GCTATCCCAGGAAAAGAACCCCCCTCTGAAACTGGTCATTGAAGCGGGCCTCATTCCCAGGATGGTGGAG
TTCCTGAAGTCATCACTTTACCCCTGCTTGCAGTTTGAGGCTGCCTGGGCCCTGACCAACATCGCTTCAG
GGACTTCGGAGCAGACTCGTGCCGTGGTAGAAGGGGGAGCCATCCAGCCCTTGATTGAGCTCCTGTCTTC
CTCCAACGTGGCTGTGTGTGAACAGGCAGTGTGGGCTCTTGGTAATATAGCCGGTGATGGCCCAGAGTTC
AGAGATAACGTCATCACAAGCAATGCCATCCCACATCTCCTAGCCTTGATTTCACCCACCCTGCCGATCA
CATTTCTGCGGAACATCACGTGGACCTTGTCGAATCTGTGCCGAAACAAGAACCCATACCCTTGCGACAC
TGCGGTGAAGCAGATACTGCCGGCCCTCCTTCACCTCCTGCAGCACCAGGACAGTGAGGTTCTCTCGGAT
GCCT
